>Addgene plasmid #16880 | ZP62 Cystathionine beta-synthase | depositor full sequence | sequence record 8527 | Author sequence
TTCGCCTGCTGGGGCAAACCAGCGTGGACCGCTTGCTGCAACTCTCTCAGGGCCAGGCGGTGAAGGGCAA
TCAGCTGTTGCCCGTCTCACTGGTGAAAAGAAAAACCACCCTGGCGCCCAATACGCAAACCGCCTCTCCC
CGCGCGTTGGCCGATTCATTAATGCAGCTGGCACGACAGGTTTCCCGACTGGAAAGCGGGCAGTGAGCGC
AACGCAATTAATGTGAGTTAGCTCACTCATTAGGCACCCCAGGCTTTACACTTTATGCTTCCGGCTCGTA
TGTTGTGTGGAATTGTGAGCGGATAACAATTTCACACAGGAAACAGCTATGACCATGATTACGCCAAGCT
CTAATACGACTCACTATAGGGAAAGCTGGTACGCCTGCAGGTACCGGTCCGGAATTCCCGGGTCGACCCA
CGCGTCCGTCTCTGTAATCGGACCTCCGGCTCTCAAGTTTCTCTCCATCTGATAGTCAGGGTAAACCATG
CCAGCAGTACCATCTAGTTCAGAATCAGTTGGCACTGGCCCCGTCTGCCCACATGCTGCCAAAATGCTCT
CAAATGCTGCAAATGGAGAGTCTGGCATCAACGGGGATGCTGACGATGTCTTCAACGGAAAGGCTGGACA
CAAGCTGAATGAAACCAACGGGCGCCACTTAAAGAGTCTGAACGGACAGCACATGGAGAAGGGCTCCGAG
GTCAGCATGGAGAGGAAATGGATTCGACCGGATTTGCCCAGCAGATGCACCTGGAAGCTTGGTGACCTGA
ATATGGAGTCACCCCACAACCACTACCAACGGACAAAGACGTCCGGTATCCTCCCCAACATCTTAAGCAA
GATTGGAGAGACCCCAATGGTTCGCATGAACAAGATTCCCAAAGCTTTTGGCCTCAAGTGTGAACTCTTG
GCTAAATGCGAGTTCTTCAATGCTGGTGGCAGTGTGAAGGACAGAATCAGCTTGCGAATGATAGAAGATG
CTGAACGTGATGGCACCCTCAAACCTGGAGACACCATCATTGAGCCTACATCAGGAAACACAGGTATCGG
TCTTGCTCTGGCAGCAGCGGTCAAAGGTTATCGCTGCATTATTGTCATGCCTGAGAAGATGAGCATGGAA
AAGGTGGATGTGCTCCGTGCTCTGGGTGCTGAGATTGTTCGTACCCCAACCTCAGCCCGCTTCGACTCTC
CTGAGTCTCATGTGGGGGTCGCGTGGCGTTTGAAGAATGAGATTCCAAATGCTCACATTCTTGACCAGTA
CCGCAATCCCAGTAACCCCCTTGCCCACTATGACACCACTGCAGAGGAGATCCTGGAGCAGTGTGGCGGT
AAAATAGACATGCTGGTCGCAGGAGCTGGCACTGGTGGCACCATCACTGGCATCGCTCGCAAGCTAAAGG
AGAAATGCCCTGATATCAAGATCATTGGAGTGGATCCGGAGGGCTCTATTCTAGCTGAGCCAGACGAGTT
GAATAAGACAGATAAGACTCAGTATGAGGTTGAAGGCATCGGGTATGATTTCATCCCCACTGTTCTGGAC
AGATCTGTGGTGGATAATTGGTACAAGTCCAATGATGAGGAGTCCTTCGCCATGTCTCGTATGCTCATCA
GAGAGGAGGGTCTTCTGTGCGGTGGTAGTTCTGGCACAGCCATGTCTGCAGCAGTCAACGTAGCCAAAGA
GCTTAAGGAAGGCCAGCGCTGTGTTGTCATTCTACCCGACTCCATCCGCAACTACATGTCTAAATTCCTC
AGTGACAAGTGGATGTTTGAAAAGGGCTTCATGAGCGAGGAGGATCTTGTTGTCAATAAGCCATGGTGGT
GGAATTTGACTCTTCAGGAGCTTCGCCTCTCGGCTCCACTGACGGTGCTTCCTTTGGTGTCCATCAAGAA
GACCATTCAGATCCTCAAAGAAAAGGCTTTTGACCAGGCTCCTGTGGTGGACGAGGCGGGGCATATTCTG
GGGATGGTCACGTTGGGGAACATGCTCGCGTCTGTTCTGGCTGGCAAGGTCAGACCATCCGATCCCATAA
GCAAAGTGCTCTACAAACAGTTTAAACAGGTGCGTCTGACTGATAACCTTGGCAAACTCTCACGTATCCT
TGAGACGGATCATTTCGCCCTTGTTGTGCACGAACAGATTCAGTACATGAGTGACGGATCCCCCAAGATG
AGGCAGATGGTGTTCGGGGTGGTGACGGCCATTGACCTGCTCAACTACGTGACCATGCGTGAGCGAAGGG
AACGCACGCTGTCTGAGTGCTCGTTGTCAGAAGATCAGTGAACAACCTGATCACAATTCTGGAGCAAACT
ATTTTTCCATCTTAATTTTGTATTTTTCTTTTGTAGCTTATTTCTCTGCAAGTGGCACGCTCCATTTCAA
GAACTATGCTTTTTATATATGAGCCTGTCAGTAGCTTTACATGTCATTTGACTGATCTGTAGTCTGTGTT
CACTGGATCCATTTTTAAAAAATCTTCAGTCTCTAATATTTAGCTTTTGTTCAGTTTAGGTGCTTTATTA
GTCATGATGAAGTAATCTTACAGGTCAATCAGCTCCCATTTGCAGATGTGTTTACGTTGCAGATTTGATT
TTGATTAAGGTGTATATATTTACATGAATCTATTTTATTCTTTGAAAAACTCAGTAGGCTATGCGGTTTG
GTAGGATTTGGTTTGGTTTAGGTGAAGTGCTTTATTCAGGTGATCTCTTGAATGCAGCGCCGTCTAGTGG
CAGTGGCAGTTTACAGCAGGCGTGGACACTTTACTTTCTTCAATCATGCTCTTCTAAGCACAACGATCCC
TCCGCTACACGTGGAGAGCTTTACAGGCATGACTGGTCATGATTGACAAAGCAAACAATTCGTGTGTTTG
GGAAACCAAACTACACCCAGATGGGGTGACTTGGTATTTTTCTTGTATTAAAACAAGACATGATTTTGAG
TGTAAATAAGTGACGGTGGTTTGAAATTACTTTAAACGCACCACACTTGTGTTTAAGAAATTTGATCACG
CTTTTCATTTTTCTATGTTCTTTTGGTCTTGTAAATCAAAACTGTAATTTATGGAGGCTGAATAAGATTG
TGTGTATATAAGAGTTCATGTGAGTGAATGAATGTTTGGGGTTGCTCTGCATGCTGCTGGAGGTCTCTGC
CTCAACAGAACGTCTTATTTTTCTGTTATGAATCTCATGTCGTTTGATTTGCTTTTCATTGAATCGGATT
GCTGTAATAATATGTACTAGTTACAAATAAAGGCTTTATTTACTTAAAAAAAAAAAAAAAAAAAAGGGCG
GCCGCTCTAGAGGATCCAAGCTTACGTACGCGTGCATGCGACGTCATAGCTCTTCTATAGTGTCACCTAA
ATTCAATTCACTGGCCGTCGTTTTACAACGTCGTGACTGGGAAAACCCTGGCGTTACCCAACTTAATCGC
CTTGCAGCACATCCCCCTTTCGCCAGCTGGCGTAATAGCGAAGAGGCCCGCACCGATCGCCCTTCCCAAC
AGTTGCGCAGCCTGAATGGCGAATGGG
[124 nt withheld, positions 3528-3651]
C
[91 nt withheld, positions 3653-3743]
A
[49 nt withheld, positions 3745-3793]
CCTTTGACGTTGGAGTCCACGTTCTTT
[37 nt withheld, positions 3821-3857]
ACCCTATCTCGGTCTATTCTTTTGATTTATAAGGGATTTTGCCGATTTCGGCCTATTGGTTAAAAAATGA
GCTGATTTAACAAAAATTTAACGCGAATTTTAACAAAATATTAACGTTTACAATTTCAGGTGGCACTTTT
CGGGGAAATGTGCGCGGAACCCCTATTTGTTTATTTTTCTAAATACATTCAAATATGTATCCGCTCATGA
GACAATAACCCTGATAAATGCTTCAATAATATTGAAAAAGGAAGAGTATGAGTATTCAACATTTCCGTGT
CGCCCTTATTCCCTTTTTTGCGGCATTTTGCCTTCCTGTTTTTGCTCACCCAGAAACGCTGGTGAAAGTA
AAAGATGCTGAAGATCAGTTGGGTGCACGAGTGGGTTACATCGAACTGGATCTCAACAGCGGTAAGATCC
TTGAGAGTTTTCGCCCCGAAGAACGTTTTCCAATGATGAGCACTTTTAAAGTTCTGCTATGTGGCGCGGT
ATTATCCCGTATTGACGCCGGGCAAGAGCAACTCGGTCGCCGCATACACTATTCTCAGAATGACTTGGTT
GAGTACTCACCAGTCACAGAAAAGCATCTTACGGATGGCATGACAGTAAGAGAATTATGCAGTGCTGCCA
TAACCATGAGTGATAACACTGCGGCCAACTTACTTCTGACAACGATCGGAGGACCGAAGGAGCTAACCGC
TTTTTTGCACAACATGGGGGATCATGTAACTCGCCTTGATCGTTGGGAACCGGAGCTGAATGAAGCCATA
CCAAACGACGAGCGTGACACCACGATGCCTGTAGCAATGGCAACAACGTTGCGCAAACTATTAACTGGCG
AACTACTTACTCTAGCTTCCCGGCAACAATTAATAGACTGGATGGAGGCGGATAAAGTTGCAGGACCACT
TCTGCGCTCGGCCCTTCCGGCTGGCTGGTTTATTGCTGATAAATCTGGAGCCGGTGAGCGTGGGTCTCGC
GGTATCATTGCAGCACTGGGGCCAGATGGTAAGCCCTCCCGTATCGTAGTTATCTACACGACGGGGAGTC
AGGCAACTATGGATGAACGAAATAGACAGATCGCTGAGATAGGTGCCTCACTGATTAAGCATTGGTAACT
GTCAGACCAAGTTTACTCATATATACTTTAGATTGATTTAAAACTTCATTTTTAATTTAAAAGGATCTAG
GTGAAGATCCTTTTTGATAATCTCATGACCAAAATCCCTTAACGTGAGTTTTCGTTCCACTGAGCGTCAG
ACCCCGTAGAAAAGATCAAAGGATCTTCTTGAGATCCTTTTTTTCTGCGCGTAATCTGCTGCTTGCAAAC
AAAAAAACCACCGCTACCAGCGGTGGTTTGTTTGCCGGATCAAGAGCTACCAACTCTTTTTCCGAAGGTA
ACTGGCTTCAGCAGAGCGCAGATACCAAATACTGTCCTTCTAGTGTAGCCGTAGTTAGGCCACCACTTCA
AGAACTCTGTAGCACCGCCTACATACCTCGCTCTGCTAATCCTGTTACCAGTGGCTGCTGCCAGTGGCGA
TAAGTCGTGTCTTACCGGGTTGGACTCAAGACGATAGTTACCGGATAAGGCGCAGCGGTCGGGCTGAACG
GGGGGTTCGTGCACACAGCCCAGCTTGGAGCGAACGACCTACACCGAACTGAGATACCTACAGCGTGAGC
ATTGAGAAAGCGCCACGCTTCCCGAAGGGAGAAAGGCGGACAGGTATCCGGTAAGCGGCAGGGTCGGAAC
AGGAGAGCGCACGAGGGAGCTTCCAGGGGGAAACGCCTGGTATCTTTATAGTCCTGTCGGGTTTCGCCAC
CTCTGACTTGAGCGTCGATTTTTGTGATGCTCGTCAGGGGGGCGGAGCCTATGGAAAAACGCCAGCAACG
CGGCCTTTTTACGGTTCCTGGCCTTTTGCTGGCCTTTTGCTCACATGTTCTTTCCTGCGTTATCCCCTGA
TTCTGTGGATAACCGTATTACCGCCTTTGAGTGAGCTGATACCGCTCGCCGCAGCCGAACGACCGAGCGC
AGCGAGTCAGTGAGCGAGGAAGCGGAAGAGCGCCCAATACGCAAACCGCCTCTCCCCGCGCGTTGGCCGA
TTCATTAATGCAGAGCTTGCAATTCGCGCGCGAAGGCGAAGCGGCATTTACGTTGACACCATCGAATGGC
GCAAAACCTTTCGCGGTATGGCATGATAGCGCCCGGAAGAGAGTCAATTCAGGGTGGTGAATGTGAAACC
AGTAACGTTATACGATGTCGCAGAGTATGCCGGTGTCTCTTATCAGACCGTTTCCCGCGTGGTGAACCAG
GCCAGCCACGTTTCTGCGAAAACGCGGGAAAAAGTGGAAGCGGCGATGGCGGAGCTGAATTACATTCCCA
ACCGCGTGGCACAACAACTGGCGGGCAAACAGTCGTTGCTGATTGGCGTTGCCACCTCCAGTCTGGCCCT
GCACGCGCCGTCGCAAATTGTCGCGGCGATTAAATCTCGCGCCGATCAACTGGGTGCCAGCGTGGTGGTG
TCGATGGTAGAACGAAGCGGCGTCGAAGCCTGTAAAGCGGCGGTGCACAATCTTCTCGCGCAACGGGTCA
GTGGGCTGATCATTAACTATCCGCTGGATGACCAGGATGCCATTGCTGTGGAAGCTGCCTGCACTAATGT
TCCGGCGTTATTTCTTGATGTCTCTGACCAGACACCCATCAACAGTATTATTTTCTCCCATGAAGACGGT
ACGCGACTGGGCGTGGAGCATCTGGTCGCATTGGGTCACCAGCAAATCGCGCTGTTAGCGGGCCCATTAA
GTTCTGTCTCGGCGCGTCTGCGTCTGGCTGGCTGGCATAAATATCTCACTCGCAATCAAATTCAGCCGAT
AGCGGAACGGGAAGGCGACTGGAGTGCCATGTCCGGTTTTCAACAAACCATGCAAATGCTGAATGAGGGC
ATCGTTCCCACTGCGATGCTGGTTGCCAACGATCAGATGGCGCTGGGCGCAATGCGCGCCATTACCGAGT
CCGGGCTGCGCGTTGGTGCGGATATCTCGGTAGTGGGATACGACGATACCGAAGACAGCTCATGTTATAT
CCCGCCGTTAACCACCATCAAACAGGATT
Features (pLannotate 1.2.2; 14 found; start..end, strand, type, name):
    219..240     +  protein_bind   CAP binding site: CAP binding activates transcription in the presence of cAMP. E. coli catabolite activator protein
    255..285     +  promoter       lac promoter: promoter for the E. coli lac operon
    293..309     +  protein_bind   lac operator: The lac repressor binds to the lac operator to inhibit transcription in E. coli. This inhibition can be relieved by adding lactose or isopropyl-β-D-thiogalactopyranoside (IPTG). lac repressor encoded by lacI
    352..370     +  promoter       T7 promoter: promoter for bacteriophage T7 RNA polymerase
    683..2245    +  CDS            CBSL (fragment): CBSL_HUMAN - Experimental evidence at protein level: Swiss-Prot protein existence level 1. Hydro-lyase catalyzing the first step of the transsulfuration pathway, where the hydroxyl group of L-serine is displaced by L- homocysteine in a beta-replacement reaction to form L-cystathionine, the precursor of L-cysteine. This catabolic route allows the elimination of L-methionine and the toxic metabolite L-homocysteine. Also involved in the production of hydrogen sulfide, a gasotransmitter with signaling and cytoprotective effects on neurons. From Homo sapiens (Human).
   3344..3362    -  promoter       SP6 promoter: promoter for bacteriophage SP6 RNA polymerase
   3366..3523    +  CDS            lacZα (fragment): LacZα fragment of β-galactosidase; lacZ fragment
   3528..3983    +  rep_origin     f1 ori (sequence partly withheld): f1 bacteriophage origin of replication; arrow indicates direction of (+) strand synthesis
   4010..4114    +  promoter       AmpR promoter: bla
   4115..4975    +  CDS            AmpR: β-lactamase; bla; confers resistance to ampicillin, carbenicillin, and related antibiotics
   5146..5734    +  rep_origin     ori: high-copy-number ColE1/pMB1/pBR322/pUC origin of replication
   5917..5970    +  CDS            lacI (fragment): lac repressor; lacI; The lac repressor binds to the lac operator to inhibit transcription in E. coli. This inhibition can be relieved by adding lactose or isopropyl-β-D-thiogalactopyranoside (IPTG).
   6012..6089    +  promoter       lacI promoter: lacI
   6090..206     +  CDS            lacI (across the origin): lac repressor; lacI; The lac repressor binds to the lac operator to inhibit transcription in E. coli. This inhibition can be relieved by adding lactose or isopropyl-β-D-thiogalactopyranoside (IPTG).
