[The description below was written by a language model from this plasmid's Addgene catalogue record and pLannotate feature annotations shown in this document.]
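Description:
ZP62 Cystathionine beta-synthase is a zebrafish (D. rerio) cDNA clone of cbsb carried in the pSPORT1 cloning vector, catalogued as a bacterial expression plasmid. It is maintained in E. coli at high copy through a ColE1/pUC-type origin and selected with ampicillin via the β-lactamase gene. An f1 origin is also present, which permits single-stranded DNA production. The depositor's full sequence is about 7 kb, consistent with a roughly 4.1 kb backbone plus a cDNA of nearly 3 kb. The backbone also carries the lac control elements typical of pSPORT1: a lacI gene with its promoter, a CAP binding site, the lac promoter and operator upstream of the cloning region, and a residual lacZα fragment on the far side of the insert.

The insert came from a normalized late somitogenesis / 24 hpf / liver library and was picked up in a microarray screen. The depositor considers it probably full length and says it contains at least the complete coding sequence. The automated annotation marks the open reading frame as a fragment matching a human cystathionine beta-synthase-like protein. This reflects homology to the reference database entry, since the catalogue gives the species as zebrafish. The encoded enzyme catalyses the first step of transsulfuration, condensing serine and homocysteine into cystathionine. The cDNA is flanked by a T7 promoter upstream in the sense direction and an inward-facing SP6 promoter downstream, so either strand can be transcribed in vitro. The depositor specifies linearization with Asp718 and SP6 transcription to make antisense RNA, which points to use as an in situ hybridization probe template. Reported expression is broadly ubiquitous early, stronger in axial mesoderm during gastrulation, and later most prominent in eyes and somites.
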