Addgene plasmid #16880: ZP62 Cystathionine beta-synthase
Depositing lab: Randall Moon. Depositing organization: University of Washington. Publication: The Sp1-related transcription factors sp5 and sp5-like act downstream of Wnt/beta-catenin signaling in mesoderm and neuroectoderm patterning. Weidinger G, Thorpe CJ, Wuennenberg-Stapleton K, Ngai J, Moon RT. Curr Biol. 2005 Mar 29. 15(6):489-500. 10.1016/j.cub.2005.01.041 PubMed 15797017.
Backbone
  Vector backbone: pSPORT1
  Backbone size w/o insert (bp): 4100
  Vector type: Bacterial Expression
Growth in bacteria
  Bacterial resistance: Ampicillin, 100 μg/mL
  Growth temperature: 37°C
  Growth strain: DH5alpha
  Copy number: High Copy
Gene/Insert
  Gene/Insert name: cystathionine beta-synthase
  Species: D. rerio (zebrafish)
  Entrez Gene: cbsb (a.k.a. cbs, cb442, wu:fb37g05, wu:fm61c07, wu:fq06c06, zgc:113704)
  Cloning method: Restriction Enzyme
  Sequencing primers: 5′ T7; 3′ SP6
Terms and licenses: Academic/Nonprofit Terms; Industry Terms: Not Available to Industry
Depositor comments: Zebrafish cystathionine beta-synthase cDNA (likely full-lenghth, at least contains full coding sequence) in pSPORT1. clone 6h9 from the microarray screen 1st round (Matthew clark normalized late somitogenesis / 24 hpf / liver library). Expressed pretty ubiquitously early, but stronger in axail mesoderm during gastrulation. Later most prominently in eyes and somites. For antisense: Asp718, SP6. Citation: G. Weidinger et al Development 2005.
How to cite: ZP62 Cystathionine beta-synthase was a gift from Randall Moon (Addgene plasmid # 16880 ; http://n2t.net/addgene:16880 ; RRID:Addgene_16880)
