>Addgene plasmid #16880 | ZP62 Cystathionine beta-synthase | addgene partial sequence | sequence record 22496 | T7 5'-TAATACGACTCACTATAGGG-3'
ATTCCCGGGTCGACCCACGCGTCCGTCTCTGTAATCGGACCTCCGGCTCTCAAGTTTCTCTCCATCTGAT
AGTCAGGGTAAACCATGCCAGCAGTACCATCTAGTTCAGAATCAGTTGGCACTGGCCCCGTCTGCCCACA
TGCTGCCAAAATGCTCTCAAATGCTGCAAATGGAGAGTCTGGCATCAACGGGGATGCTGACGATGTCTTC
AACGGAAAGGCTGGACACAAGCTGAATGAAACCAACGGGCGCCACTTAAAGAGTCTGAACGGACAGCACA
TGGAGAAGGGCTCCGAGGTCAGCATGGAGAGGAAATGGATTCGACCGGATTTGCCCAGCAGATGCACCTG
GAAGCTTGGTGACCTGAATATGGAGTCACCCCACAACCACTACCAACGGACAAAGACGTCCGGTATCCTC
CCCAACATCTTAAGCAAGATTGGAGAGACCCCAATGGTTCGCATGAACAAGATTCCCAAAGCTTTTGGCC
TCAAGTGTGAACTCTTGGCTAAATGCGAGTTCTTCAATGCTGGTGGCAGTGTGAAGGACAGAATCAGCTT
GCGAATGATAGAAGATGCTGAACGTGATGGCACCCTCAAACCTGGAGACACCATCATTGAGCCTACATCA
GGAAACACAGGTATCGGTCTTGCTCTGGCAGCAGCGGTCAAAGGTTATCGCTGCATTATTGTCATGCCTG
AGAAGATGAGCATGGAAAAGGTGGATGTGCTCCGTGCTCTGGGTGCTGAGATTGTTCGTACCCCAACCTC
AGCCCGCTTCGACTCTCCTG
